Addgene plasmid #31519: MDH1-miR-221-PGK-GFP-Blast
Depositing lab: Chang-Zheng Chen. Depositing organization: Stanford University. Publication: MicroRNA programs in normal and aberrant stem and progenitor cells. Arnold CP, Tan R, Zhou B, Yue SB, Schaffert S, Biggs JR, Doyonnas R, Lo MC, Perry JM, Renault VM, Sacco A, Somervaille T, Viatour P, Brunet A, Cleary ML, Li L, Sage J, Zhang DE, Blau HM, Chen C, Chen CZ. Genome Res. 2011 May . 21(5):798-810. 10.1101/gr.111385.110 PubMed 21451113.
Backbone
  Vector backbone: MSCV
  Vector type: Mammalian Expression, Retroviral
  Selectable markers: Blasticidin
Growth in bacteria
  Bacterial resistance: Ampicillin, 100 μg/mL
  Growth temperature: 37°C
  Growth strain: DH5alpha
  Copy number: Unknown
Gene/Insert
  Gene/Insert name: miR-221 (alt name: miR221)
  Species: M. musculus (mouse)
  Entrez Gene: Mir221 (a.k.a. Mirn, Mirn221, mir-221, mmu-mir-2, mmu-mir-221)
  Tag / fusion protein: GFP
  Cloning method: Restriction Enzyme
  Sequencing primers: 5′ H1
Terms and licenses: Academic/Nonprofit Terms; Industry Terms: Not Available to Industry
How to cite: MDH1-miR-221-PGK-GFP-Blast was a gift from Chang-Zheng Chen (Addgene plasmid # 31519 ; http://n2t.net/addgene:31519 ; RRID:Addgene_31519)
