[The description below was written by a language model from this plasmid's Addgene catalogue record.]
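Description:
MDH1-miR-221-PGK-GFP-Blast is a retroviral mammalian expression plasmid built on the MSCV (murine stem cell virus) backbone and designed to deliver the mouse microRNA miR-221 (Mir221) into target cells. It is propagated in E. coli under ampicillin selection; the record lists the copy number as unknown and provides no feature table, so the bacterial origin, the LTRs and the packaging signal that an MSCV vector would be expected to carry are not individually documented here.

The payload is the mouse miR-221 insert, introduced by restriction enzyme cloning. The record does not explicitly name the promoter driving the microRNA, but the "H1" in the construct name and the use of an H1 sequencing primer upstream of the insert suggest an H1 RNA polymerase III promoter, a standard choice for expressing small RNAs. The remainder of the name points to a separate PGK promoter cassette, a constitutive polymerase II promoter, expressing GFP together with blasticidin resistance. The catalogue accordingly lists GFP as the tag or fusion protein and blasticidin as the selectable marker in mammalian cells, though whether GFP and the resistance gene are fused or otherwise linked is not specified. GFP here marks transduced cells rather than tagging the microRNA itself.

As with other MSCV-based vectors, the plasmid would be packaged into retroviral particles that integrate stably into dividing cells. Transduced cells can then be tracked or sorted by fluorescence, or enriched with blasticidin. The associated publication concerns microRNA programs in normal and aberrant stem and progenitor cells, consistent with use of this construct for enforced miR-221 expression in such populations.
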