>Addgene plasmid #31519 | MDH1-miR-221-PGK-GFP-Blast | depositor partial sequence | sequence record 14439 | Author sequence
TGTCTTTGGATTTGGGAATCTTATAAGTTCTGTATGAGACCACTCGAGAGCATGATGAATGACCACCAAT
CGAATTATTTGAGGAAATTTCACCTATTGGTAAGTCACAGGAATTGTGACTTCCATTTTCTTTTCTTATG
GTAAATAAGACACATACCAACTTTGACATGTTAATCTGTATGGATAATTTGCAGGCTGAACATCCAGGTC
TGGGGCATGAACCTGGCATACAATGTAGATTTCTGTGTTTGTTAGGCAACAGCTACATTGTCTGCTGGGT
TTCAGGCTACCTGGAATCATTTCTTCATTGGCGAATTCTTGCCAAACCTACAGGTGGGGTCTTTCATTCC
CCCCTTTTTCTGGAGACTAAATAAAATCTTTTATTTTATCGATAAGCTTGGCTGCAGGTCGACGCGGCCG
CAATTCTTAATTAAGTTAACTCATTAATTTCGGGTATATTTGAGTGGAATGAGTTCTTCAATCGTAGTTT
TGACTAACTTGCCATTCATTTCTATTAACACAAAACAATCTGGTGCATAGTCTGAAATCAACTCCCTACA
CATACCACAAGGACTTACCACTCGAATACTTCTATCTACTTCGTCANAATAAGGGTGTCTAACAGCTACA
ATCGTGTCAAAATCCTTTTGTCCATTCGAAACTGCACTACCAATCGCAATGGCTTCTGCACAAACAGTTA
CTCGTCCTATATACGCTTCAATATGTACTGCCGAAATGATTTCTCCTGNTTTCGTACGAATTGCCGCTCC
CACATGATGTTTATTATCCTCATAAAGCATTGTAATCTTCTCTGTCGCTACTTCTACTAATTCNNNATNC
TGTTGANAAANNGTAAATGTTTTCATGGTATTATCNTCGTGTTTTTCAAAGGAAAACCACGTCCCCGTGG
NTTCGGGGGGNCCTANNNNTTTTTTACCTCNACTAAACACNNGTAAGCATGTGCACNNNGCCCNNNATCA
NATNCCNNNNNANGGGGNNCNNCTGGGCNNCCNNNNCCCNNGNT
