>Addgene plasmid #31519 | MDH1-miR-221-PGK-GFP-Blast | addgene partial sequence | sequence record 36490 | EGFP-C 5'-CATGGTCCTGCTGGAGTTCGTG-3'
GNANNCTGGCTGGAGAGCTGTCAGTAATGAGGATCACCGGGCAATTGAAGATCTAGTCGACCAATTCCGG
TTATTTTCCACCATATTGCCGTCTTTTGGCAATGTGAGGGCCCGGAAACCTGGCCCTGTCTTCTTGACGA
GCATTCCTAGGGGTCTTTCCCCTCTCGCCAAAGGAATGCAAGGTCTGTTGAATGTCGTGAAGGAAGCAGT
TCCTCTGGAAGCTTCTTGAAGACAAACAACGTCTGTAGCGACCCTTTGCAGGCAGCGGAACCCCCCACCT
GGCGACAGGTGCCTCTGCGGCCAAAAGCCACGTGTATAAGATACACCTGCAAAGGCGGCACAACCCCAGT
GCCACGTTGTGAGTTGGATAGTTGTGGAAAGAGTCAAATGGCTCTCCTCAAGCGTATTCAACAAGGGGCT
GAAGGATGCCCAGAAGGTACCCCATTGTATGGGATCTGATCTGGGGCCTCGGTGCACATGCTTTACATGT
GTTTAGTCGAGGTTAAAAAACGTCTAGGCCCCCCGAACCACGGGGACGTGGTTTTCCTTTGAAAAACACG
ATGATAATACCATGAAAACATTTAACATTTCTCAACAGGATCTAGAATTAGTAGAAGTAGCGACAGAGAA
GATTACAATGCTTTATGAGGATAATAAACATCATGTGGGAGCGGCAATTCGTACGAAAACAGGAGAAATC
ATTTCGGCAGTACATATTGAAGCGTATATAGGACGAGTAACTGTTTGTGCAGAAGCCATTGCGATTGGTA
GTGCAGTTTCGAATGGACAAAAGGATTTTGACACGATTGTAGCTGTTAGACACCCTTATTCTGACGAAGT
AGATAGAAGTATTCGAGTGGTAAGTCCTTGTGGTATGTGTAGGGAGTTGATTTCAGACTATGCACCAGAT
TGTTTTGTGTTAATAGAAATGAATGGCAAGTTAGTCAAAACTACATGAAATCTCNCAAAC
