>Addgene plasmid #31519 | MDH1-miR-221-PGK-GFP-Blast | addgene partial sequence | sequence record 37628 | H1 5'-tcgctatgtgttctgggaaa-3'
GGATGGGAATCTTATAAGTTCTGTATGAGACCACTCGAGAGCATGATGAATGACCACCAATCGAATTATT
TGAGGAAATTTCACCTATTGGTAAGTCACAGGAATTGTGACTTCCATTTTCTTTTCTTATGGTAAATAAG
ACACATACCAACTTTGACATGTTAATCTGTATGGATAATTTGCAGGCTGAACATCCAGGTCTGGGGCATG
AACCTGGCATACAATGTAGATTTCTGTGTTTGTTAGGCAACAGCTACATTGTCTGCTGGGTTTCAGGCTA
CCTGGAATCATTTCTTCATTGGCGAATTCTTGCCAAACCTACAGGTGGGGTCTTTCATTCCCCCCTTTTT
CTGGAGACTAAATAAAATCTTTTATTTTATCGATAAGCTTGGCTGCAGGTCGACGCGGCCGCAATTCTTA
ATTAAGTTAACTCATTAATTTCGGGTATATTTGAGTGGAATGAGTTCTTCAATCGTAGTTTTGACTAACT
TGCCATTCATTTCTATTAACACAAAACAATCTGGTGCATAGTCTGAAATCAACTCCCTACACATACCACA
AGGACTTACCACTCGAATACTTCTATCTACTTCGTCAGAATAAGGGTGTCTAACAGCTACAATCGTGTCA
AAATCCTTTTGTCCATTCGAAACTGCACTACCAATCGCAATGGCTTCTGCACAAACAGTTACTCGTCCTA
TATACGCTTCAATATGTACTGCCGAAATGATTTCTCCTGTTTTCGTACGAATTGCCGCTCCCACATGATG
TTTATTATCCTCATAAAGCATTGTAATCTTCTCTGTCGCTACTTCTACTAATTCT
